>Addgene plasmid #157320 | pD649-HAsp-IL1R1-COMP5AP-AviTag-9xHis | depositor full sequence | sequence record 303749 | Full Sequence
TTTCAATATTATTGAAGCATTTATCAGGGTTATTGTCTCATGAGCGGATACATATTTGAATGTATTTAGA
AAAATAAACAAATAGGGGTCAGTGTTACAACCAATTAACCAATTCTGAACATTATCGCGAGCCCATTTAT
ACCTGAATATGGCTCATAACACCCCTTGCTCATGACCAAAATCCCTTAACGTGAGTTACGCGCGCGTCGT
TCCACTGAGCGTCAGACCCCGTAGAAAAGATCAAAGGATCTTCTTGAGATCCTTTTTTTCTGCGCGTAAT
CTGCTGCTTGCAAACAAAAAAACCACCGCTACCAGCGGTGGTTTGTTTGCCGGATCAAGAGCTACCAACT
CTTTTTCCGAAGGTAACTGGCTTCAGCAGAGCGCAGATACCAAATACTGTTCTTCTAGTGTAGCCGTAGT
TAGCCCACCACTTCAAGAACTCTGTAGCACCGCCTACATACCTCGCTCTGCTAATCCTGTTACCAGTGGC
TGCTGCCAGTGGCGATAAGTCGTGTCTTACCGGGTTGGACTCAAGACGATAGTTACCGGATAAGGCGCAG
CGGTCGGGCTGAACGGGGGGTTCGTGCACACAGCCCAGCTTGGAGCGAACGACCTACACCGAACTGAGAT
ACCTACAGCGTGAGCTATGAGAAAGCGCCACGCTTCCCGAAGGGAGAAAGGCGGACAGGTATCCGGTAAG
CGGCAGGGTCGGAACAGGAGAGCGCACGAGGGAGCTTCCAGGGGGAAACGCCTGGTATCTTTATAGTCCT
GTCGGGTTTCGCCACCTCTGACTTGAGCGTCGATTTTTGTGATGCTCGTCAGGGGGGCGGAGCCTATGGA
AAAACGCCAGCAACGCGGCCTTTTTACGGTTCCTGGCCTTTTGCTGGCCTTTTGCTCACATGTTCTTTCC
TGCGTTATCCCCTGATTCTGTGGATAACCGTATTACCGCCTTTGAGTGAGCTGATACCGCTCGCCGCAGC
CGAACGACCGAGCGCAGCGAGTCAGTGAGCGAGGAAGCGGAAGGCGAGAGTAGGGAACTGCCAGGCATCA
AACTAAGCAGAAGGCCCCTGACGGATGGCCTTTTTGCGTTTCTACAAACTCTTTCTGTGTTGTAAAACGA
CGGCCAGTCTTAAGCTCGGGCCCCCTGGGCGGTTCTGATAACGAGTAATCGTTAATCCGCAAATAACGTA
AAAACCCGCTTCGGCGGGTTTTTTTATGGGGGGAGTTTAGGGAAAGAGCATTTGTCAGAATATTTAAGGG
CGCCTGTCACTTTGCTTGATATATGAGAATTATTTAACCTTATAAATGAGAAAAAAGCAACGCACTTTAA
ATAAGATACGTTGCTTTTTCGATTGATGAACACCTATAATTAAACTATTCATCTATTATTTATGATTTTT
TGTATATACAATATTTCTAGTTTGTTAAAGAGAATTAAGAAAATAAATCTCGAAAATAATAAAGGGAAAA
TCAGTTTTTGATATCAAAATTATACATGTCAACGATAATACAAAATATAATACAAACTATAAGATGTTAT
CAGTATTTATTATCATTTAGAATAAATTTTGTGTCGCCCTTAATTGTGAGCGGATAACAATTACGAGCTT
CATGCACAGTGGCGTTGACTCAATATTGGCCATTAGCCATATTATTCATTGGTTATATAGCATAAATCAA
TATTGGCTATTGGCCATTGCATACGTTGTATCTATATCATAATATGTACATTTATATTGGCTCATGTCCA
ATATGACCGCCATGTTGGCATTGATTATTGACTAGTTATTAATAGTAATCAATTACGGGGTCATTAGTTC
ATAGCCCATATATGGAGTTCCGCGTTACATAACTTACGGTAAATGGCCCGCCTGGCTGACCGCCCAACGA
CCCCCGCCCATTGACGTCAATAATGACGTATGTTCCCATAGTAACGCCAATAGGGACTTTCCATTGACGT
CAATGGGTGGAGTATTTACGGTAAACTGCCCACTTGGCAGTACATCAAGTGTATCATATGCCAAGTACGC
CCCCTATTGACGTCAATGACGGTAAATGGCCCGCCTGGCATTATGCCCAGTACATGACCTTATGGGACTT
TCCTACTTGGCAGTACATCTACGTATTAGTCATCGCTATTACCATGGTGATGCGGTTTTGGCAGTACATC
AATGGGCGTGGATAGCGGTTTGACTCACGGGGATTTCCAAGTCTCCACCCCATTGACGTCAATGGGAGTT
TGTTTTGGCACCAAAATCAACGGGACTTTCCAAAATGTCGTAACAACTCCGCCCCATTGACGCAAATGGG
CGGTAGGCGTGTACGGTGGGAGGTCTATATAAGCAGAGCTCGTTTAGTGAACCGTCAGATCGCCTGGAGA
CGCCATCCACGCTGTTTTGACCTCCATAGAAGACACCGGGACCGATCCAGCCTCCGCGGCCGGGAACGGT
GCATTGGAACGCGGATTCCCCGTGCCAAGAGTGACGTAAGTACCGCCTATAGAGTCTATAGGCCCACCCC
CTTGGCTTCGTTAGAACGCGGCTACAATTAATACATAACCTTATGTATCATACACATACGATTTAGGTGA
CACTATAGAATAACATCCACTTTGCCTTTCTCTCCACAGGTGTCCACTCCCAGGTCCAACTGCACCTCGG
TTCTATCGAAAACGCGCCTGCTAGCGCCACCATGAAGACCATCATTGCCCTGAGCTACATCTTCTGCCTG
GTGTTCGCTGCGGCCGCCTTGGAGGCCGATAAGTGCAAAGAGCGGGAAGAGAAGATCATCCTGGTGTCCA
GCGCCAACGAGATCGATGTTCGGCCCTGTCCTCTGAACCCCAATGAGCACAAGGGCACCATCACCTGGTA
CAAGGACGACAGCAAGACCCCTGTGTCTACCGAGCAGGCCAGCAGAATCCACCAGCACAAAGAAAAGCTT
TGGTTCGTGCCCGCCAAGGTGGAAGATAGCGGCCACTATTACTGCGTCGTGCGGAACAGCAGCTACTGCC
TGAGAATCAAGATCAGCGCCAAGTTCGTGGAAAACGAGCCCAACCTGTGCTACAACGCCCAGGCCATCTT
CAAGCAGAAACTGCCTGTTGCTGGCGACGGCGGCCTCGTGTGTCCTTACATGGAATTCTTCAAGAACGAG
AACAACGAGCTGCCCAAGCTGCAGTGGTATAAGGACTGCAAGCCCCTGCTGCTGGACAACATCCACTTCA
GCGGCGTGAAGGACCGGCTGATCGTGATGAATGTGGCCGAGAAGCACCGGGGCAATTACACCTGTCACGC
CAGCTACACATACCTGGGCAAGCAGTACCCCATCACCAGAGTGATCGAGTTCATCACCCTGGAAGAGAAC
AAGCCCACCAGACCTGTGATCGTGTCCCCTGCCAACGAAACCATGGAAGTGGATCTGGGCTCTCAGATCC
AGCTCATCTGCAATGTGACCGGCCAGCTGTCCGATATCGCCTACTGGAAATGGAACGGCAGCGTGATCGA
CGAGGATGATCCTGTGCTGGGCGAAGATTACTACAGCGTGGAAAATCCCGCCAACAAGCGGCGGAGCACA
CTGATCACAGTGCTGAACATCAGCGAGATCGAGAGCCGGTTCTACAAGCACCCCTTCACCTGTTTCGCCA
AGAACACACACGGCATCGACGCCGCCTACATCCAGCTGATCTACCCCGTGACCAACTTCCAGAAAGGCGC
GCCGGAAGATCAAGTTGATCCAAGATTGATTGATGGCAAGGGCGGATCTCTGGAGGTGCTGTTCCAGGGA
CCAGGCGGAAGCGGCAATCCCGGCGGCGATCTGGCCCCCCAGATGCTGCGCGAGCTGCAGGAGACCAATG
CCGCCCTGCAGGACGTGCGCGAGCTGCTGCGCCACCGCGTGAAGGAGATCACCTTCCTGAAGAACACCGT
GATGGAGTGCGACGCCTGCGGTATGCAGCCCTCTAGAGGCTCCGGCTCCATCATCCCAGTTGAGGAGGAG
AACCCGGACTTCTGGAACCGCGAGGCAGCCGAGGCCCTGGGTGCCGCCAAGAAGCTGCAGCCTGCACAGA
CAGCCGCCAAGAACCTCATCATCTTCCTGGGCGATGGGATGGGGGTGTCTACGGTGACAGCTGCCAGGAT
CCTAAAAGGGCAGAAGAAGGACAAACTGGGGCCTGAGATACCCCTGGCCATGGACCGCTTCCCATATGTG
GCTCTGTCCAAGACATACAATGTAGACAAACATGTGCCAGACAGTGGAGCCACAGCCACGGCCTACCTGT
GCGGGGTCAAGGGCAACTTCCAGACCATTGGCTTGAGTGCAGCCGCCCGCTTTAACCAGTGCAACACGAC
ACGCGGCAACGAGGTCATCTCCGTGATGAATCGGGCCAAGAAAGCAGGGAAGTCAGTGGGAGTGGTAACC
ACCACACGAGTGCAGCACGCCTCGCCAGCCGGCACCTACGCCCACACGGTGAACCGCAACTGGTACTCGG
ACGCCGACGTGCCTGCCTCGGCCCGCCAGGAGGGGTGCCAGGACATCGCTACGCAGCTCATCTCCAACAT
GGACATTGACGTGATCCTAGGTGGAGGCCGAAAGTACATGTTTCGCATGGGAACCCCAGACCCTGAGTAC
CCAGATGACTACAGCCAAGGTGGGACCAGGCTGGACGGGAAGAATCTGGTGCAGGAATGGCTGGCGAAGC
GCCAGGGTGCCCGGTATGTGTGGAACCGCACTGAGCTCATGCAGGCTTCCCTGGACCCGTCTGTGACCCA
TCTCATGGGTCTCTTTGAGCCTGGAGACATGAAATACGAGATCCACCGAGACTCCACACTGGACCCCTCC
CTGATGGAGATGACAGAGGCTGCCCTGCGCCTGCTGAGCAGGAACCCCCGCGGCTTCTTCCTCTTCGTGG
AGGGTGGTCGCATCGACCATGGTCATCATGAAAGCAGGGCTTACCGGGCACTGACTGAGACGATCATGTT
CGACGACGCCATTGAGAGGGCGGGCCAGCTCACCAGCGAGGAGGACACGCTGAGCCTCGTCACTGCCGAC
CACTCCCACGTCTTCTCCTTCGGAGGCTACCCCCTGCGAGGGAGCTCCATCTTCGGGCTGGCCCCTGGCA
AGGCCCGGGACAGGAAGGCCTACACGGTCCTCCTATACGGAAACGGTCCAGGCTATGTGCTCAAGGACGG
CGCCCGGCCGGATGTTACCGAGAGCGAGAGCGGGAGCCCCGAGTATCGGCAGCAGTCAGCAGTGCCCCTG
GACGAAGAGACCCACGCAGGCGAGGACGTGGCGGTGTTCGCGCGCGGCCCGCAGGCGCACCTGGTTCACG
GCGTGCAGGAGCAGACCTTCATAGCGCACGTCATGGCCTTCGCCGCCTGCCTGGAGCCCTACACCGCCTG
CGACCTGGCGCCCCCCGCCGGCACCACCGACGCCGCGCACCCGGGTGGCGGAGGACTGAACGACATCTTC
GAGGCTCAGAAAATCGAATGGCACGAACATCACCATCACCATCACCATCACCATTAAGGCCGGCCTGTAG
TCACTGGCACAACGCGTTACCCGGTAAGCCAATCGGGTATACACGGTCGTCATACTGCAGACAGGGTTCT
TCTACTTTGCAAGATAGTCTTGAGTAGTAAAATAAATAGATAGAGAAAATCAGCCTCGACTGTGCCTTCT
AGTTGCCAGCCATCTGTTGTTTGCCCCTCCCCCGTGCCTTCCTTGACCCTGGAAGGTGCCACTCCCACTG
TCCTTTCCTAATAAAATGAGGAAATTGCATCACAACACTCAACCCTATCTCGGTCTATTCTTTTGATTTA
TAAGGGATTTTGCCGATTTCGGCCTATTGGTTAAAAAATGAGCTGATTTAACAAAAATTTAACGCGAATT
AATTCTGTGGAATGTGTGTCAGTTAGGGTGTGGAAAGTCCCCAGGCTCCCCAGCAGGCAGAAGTATGCAA
AGCATGCATCTCAATTAGTCAGCAACCAGGTGTGGAAAGTCCCCAGGCTCCCCAGCAGGCAGAAGTATGC
AAAGCATGCATCTCAATTAGTCAGCAACCATAGTCCCGCCCCTAACTCCGCCCATCCCGCCCCTAACTCC
GCCCAGTTCCGCCCATTCTCCGCCCCATGGCTGACTAATTTTTTTTATTTATGCAGAGGCCGAGGCCGCC
TCTGCCTCTGAGCTATTCCAGAAGTAGTGAGGAGGCTTTTTTGGAGGCCTAGGCTTTTGCAAAAAGCTCC
CGGGAGCTTGTATATCCATTTTCGGATCTGATCAGCACGTGTTGACAATTAATCATCGGCATAGTATATC
GGCATAGTATAATACGACAAGGTGAGGAACTAAACCATGACCGAGTACAAGCCCACGGTGCGCCTCGCCA
CCCGCGACGACGTCCCCAGGGCCGTACGCACCCTCGCCGCCGCGTTCGCCGACTACCCCGCCACGCGCCA
CACCGTCGATCCGGACCGCCACATCGAGCGGGTCACCGAGCTGCAAGAACTCTTCCTCACGCGCGTCGGG
CTCGACATCGGCAAGGTGTGGGTCGCGGACGACGGCGCCGCGGTGGCGGTCTGGACCACGCCGGAGAGCG
TCGAAGCGGGGGCGGTGTTCGCCGAGATCGGCCCGCGCATGGCCGAGTTGAGCGGTTCCCGGCTGGCCGC
GCAGCAACAGATGGAAGGCCTCCTGGCGCCGCACCGGCCCAAGGAGCCCGCGTGGTTCCTGGCCACCGTC
GGCGTCTCGCCCGACCACCAGGGCAAGGGTCTGGGCAGCGCCGTCGTGCTCCCCGGAGTGGAGGCGGCCG
AGCGCGCCGGGGTGCCCGCCTTCCTGGAGACATCCGCGCCCCGCAACCTCCCCTTCTACGAGCGGCTCGG
CTTCACCGTCACCGCCGACGTCGAGGTGCCCGAAGGACCGCGCACCTGGTGCATGACCCGCAAGCCCGGT
GCCTGACACGTGCTACGAGATTTCGATTCCACCGCCGCCTTCTATGAAAGGTTGGGCTTCGGAATCGTTT
TCCGGGACGCCGGCTGGATGATCCTCCAGCGCGGGGATCTCATGCTGGAGTTCTTCGCCCACCCCAACTT
GTTTATTGCAGCTTATAATGGTTACAAATAAAGCAATAGCATCACAAATTTCACAAATAAAGCATTTTTT
TCACTGCATTCTAGTTGTGGTTTGTCCAAACTCATCAATGTATCTTATCATGTCTGTATACCGTCGACCT
CTAGCTAGAGCTTGGCGTAATCATGGTCATTACCAATGCTTAATCAGTGAGGCACCTATCTCAGCGATCT
GTCTATTTCGTTCATCCATAGTTGCCTGACTCCCCGTCGTGTAGATAACTACGATACGGGAGGGCTTACC
ATCTGGCCCCAGCGCTGCGATGATACCGCGAGAACCACGCTCACCGGCTCCGGATTTATCAGCAATAAAC
CAGCCAGCCGGAAGGGCCGAGCGCAGAAGTGGTCCTGCAACTTTATCCGCCTCCATCCAGTCTATTAATT
GTTGCCGGGAAGCTAGAGTAAGTAGTTCGCCAGTTAATAGTTTGCGCAACGTTGTTGCCATCGCTACAGG
CATCGTGGTGTCACGCTCGTCGTTTGGTATGGCTTCATTCAGCTCCGGTTCCCAACGATCAAGGCGAGTT
ACATGATCCCCCATGTTGTGCAAAAAAGCGGTTAGCTCCTTCGGTCCTCCGATCGTTGTCAGAAGTAAGT
TGGCCGCAGTGTTATCACTCATGGTTATGGCAGCACTGCATAATTCTCTTACTGTCATGCCATCCGTAAG
ATGCTTTTCTGTGACTGGTGAGTACTCAACCAAGTCATTCTGAGAATAGTGTATGCGGCGACCGAGTTGC
TCTTGCCCGGCGTCAATACGGGATAATACCGCGCCACATAGCAGAACTTTAAAAGTGCTCATCATTGGAA
AACGTTCTTCGGGGCGAAAACTCTCAAGGATCTTACCGCTGTTGAGATCCAGTTCGATGTAACCCACTCG
TGCACCCAACTGATCTTCAGCATCTTTTACTTTCACCAGCGTTTCTGGGTGAGCAAAAACAGGAAGGCAA
AATGCCGCAAAAAAGGGAATAAGGGCGACACGGAAATGTTGAATACTCATATTCTTCCTT
Features (pLannotate 1.2.2; 24 found; start..end, strand, type, name):
    119..143     -  CDS            KanR (fragment): aminoglycoside phosphotransferase; aph(3')-Ia; confers resistance to kanamycin
    254..842     +  rep_origin     ori: high-copy-number ColE1/pMB1/pBR322/pUC origin of replication
   1067..1084    +  terminator     rrnB T2 terminator (fragment): transcription terminator T2 from the E. coli rrnB gene
   1109..1128    -  CDS            lacZα (fragment): LacZα fragment of β-galactosidase; lacZ fragment
   1584..1600    +  protein_bind   lac operator: The lac repressor binds to the lac operator to inhibit transcription in E. coli. This inhibition can be relieved by adding lactose or isopropyl-β-D-thiogalactopyranoside (IPTG). lac repressor encoded by lacI
   1843..2146    +  enhancer       CMV enhancer: human cytomegalovirus immediate early enhancer
   2147..2350    +  promoter       CMV promoter: human cytomegalovirus (CMV) immediate early promoter
   2486..2529    +  intron         CMV intron (fragment): modified intron A from human cytomegalovirus
   2581..2599    +  promoter       SP6 promoter: promoter for bacteriophage SP6 RNA polymerase
   2603..2640    +  CDS            IgH signal sequence (fragment): signal sequence from the mouse immunoglobulin heavy chain variable region
   2692..3705    +  CDS            IL1R1 (fragment): IL1R1_HUMAN - Also known as IL1R, IL1RA, IL1RT1. Experimental evidence at protein level: Swiss-Prot protein existence level 1. Receptor for IL1A, IL1B and IL1RN. After binding to interleukin-1 associates with the coreceptor IL1RAP to form the high affinity interleukin-1 receptor complex which mediates interleukin-1- dependent activation of NF-kappa-B, MAPK and other pathways. Signaling involves the recruitment of adapter molecules such as TOLLIP, MYD88, and IRAK1 or IRAK2 via the respective TIR domains of the receptor/coreceptor subunits. Binds ligands with comparable affinity and binding of a
   3802..3981    +  CDS            Comp (fragment): COMP_RAT - Experimental evidence at protein level: Swiss-Prot protein existence level 1. May play a role in the structural integrity of cartilage via its interaction with other extracellular matrix proteins such as the collagens and fibronectin. Can mediate the interaction of chondrocytes with the cartilage extracellular matrix through interaction with cell surface integrin receptors. Could play a role in the pathogenesis of osteoarthritis. Potent suppressor of apoptosis in both primary chondrocytes and transformed cells. Suppresses apoptosis by blocking the activation of caspase-3 and by indu
   3969..5421    +  CDS            SEAP (fragment): secreted alkaline phosphatase from human placenta The natural enzyme has a C-terminal transmembrane sequence that is replaced by a GPI anchor.
   5446..5487    +  CDS            AviTag™ (fragment): peptide tag that allows for enzymatic biotinylation
   5491..5514    +  CDS            8xHis: 8xHis affinity tag
   5660..5771    +  polyA_signal   bGH poly(A) signal: bovine growth hormone polyadenylation signal
   5772..5880    +  rep_origin     f1 ori (fragment): f1 bacteriophage origin of replication; arrow indicates direction of (+) strand synthesis
   5894..6223    +  promoter       SV40 promoter: SV40 enhancer and early promoter
   6271..6318    +  promoter       EM7 promoter: synthetic bacterial promoter&nbsp
   6337..6936    +  CDS            PuroR (fragment): puromycin N-acetyltransferase; pac from Streptomyces; confers resistance to puromycin
   6946..7071    +  CDS            ble (fragment): BLE_KLEPN - Experimental evidence at protein level: Swiss-Prot protein existence level 1. Binding protein with a strong affinity to the bleomycin family of antibiotics. Binds to CL990; an antimitotic-antibiotic compound. From Klebsiella pneumoniae.
   7066..7187    +  polyA_signal   SV40 poly(A) signal: SV40 polyadenylation signal
   7240..8100    -  CDS            AmpR: β-lactamase; bla; confers resistance to ampicillin, carbenicillin, and related antibiotics
   8103..89      -  promoter       AmpR promoter (fragment) (across the origin): bla
