[The description below was written by a language model from this plasmid's Addgene catalogue record and pLannotate feature annotations shown in this document.]
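Description:
pD649-HAsp-IL1R1-COMP5AP-AviTag-9xHis is a mammalian expression plasmid built on the pD649 backbone for producing the extracellular domain of human IL1R1, the interleukin-1 receptor type 1, as a secreted, multimerised reporter fusion. It is propagated in E. coli through a high-copy ColE1/pUC-type origin with ampicillin selection (AmpR). The annotation also shows an SV40 promoter/EM7 promoter cassette driving a puromycin N-acetyltransferase coding sequence with an SV40 poly(A) signal, which could in principle allow puromycin selection in mammalian cells, although the record does not describe that use. Short kanamycin-resistance, lacZα, ble and f1 ori matches are only fragments and are unlikely to be functional.

Expression is driven by the CMV enhancer/promoter followed by a partial CMV intron A, with an SP6 promoter just upstream of the open reading frame. The reading frame begins with a leader peptide. The name indicates a haemagglutinin-type signal ("HAsp"), whereas the automated annotation calls a partial immunoglobulin heavy-chain signal sequence. The IL1R1 ectodomain follows, cloned between retained NotI and AscI sites. Downstream, on the backbone, come the coiled-coil region of rat cartilage oligomeric matrix protein (COMP), which assembles fusion proteins into pentamers, human placental alkaline phosphatase, an AviTag for enzymatic biotinylation, and a polyhistidine tag (9xHis by name, annotated as 8xHis), ending at a bGH poly(A) signal. Pentamerisation raises avidity so that weak receptor–ligand contacts can be detected, and the phosphatase provides an enzymatic readout. The plasmid belongs to a collection made for screening interactions among human IgSF cell-surface proteins. The depositor notes that some members of the collection may carry an IS4-like transposase insertion upstream of the CMV promoter.
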