Addgene plasmid #157320: pD649-HAsp-IL1R1-COMP5AP-AviTag-9xHis
Purpose: Mammalian expression of cell-surface protein extracellular domain fused to COMP5AP-AviTag-9xHis. Protein is secreted from cells.
Depositing lab: Chris Garcia. Depositing organization: Stanford University. Publication: A Human IgSF Cell-Surface Interactome Reveals a Complex Network of Protein-Protein Interactions. Wojtowicz WM, Vielmetter J, Fernandes RA, Siepe DH, Eastman CL, Chisholm GB, Cox S, Klock H, Anderson PW, Rue SM, Miller JJ, Glaser SM, Bragstad ML, Vance J, Lam AW, Lesley SA, Zinn K, Garcia KC. Cell. 2020 Aug 20;182(4):1027-1043.e17. doi: 10.1016/j.cell.2020.07.025. PubMed 32822567.
Backbone
  Vector backbone: pD649
  Backbone size w/o insert (bp): 7153
  Vector type: Mammalian Expression
Growth in bacteria
  Bacterial resistance: Ampicillin, 100 μg/mL
  Growth temperature: 37°C
  Growth strain: DH5alpha
  Copy number: High Copy
Gene/Insert
  Gene/Insert name: IL1R1
  Species: H. sapiens (human)
  Insert size (bp): 957
  Entrez Gene: IL1R1 (a.k.a. CD121A, D2S1473, IL-1R-alpha, IL-1RT1, IL1R, IL1RA, P80)
  Promoter: CMV/SP6
  Tag / fusion protein: COMP5AP-AviTag-9xHis (C terminal on backbone)
  Cloning method: Restriction Enzyme; 5′ cloning site GCGGCCGC (not destroyed); 3′ cloning site GGCGCGCC (not destroyed)
  Sequencing primers: 5′ ATTTAGGTGACACTATAG; 3′ CGTCGCACTCCATCACGGTG
Resource information
  A portion of this plasmid was derived from a plasmid made by: synthesis by ThermoFisher
Terms and licenses: Academic/Nonprofit Terms; Industry Terms: Not Available to Industry
Depositor comments: Some plasmids in this collection may have an IS4-like element ISVsa5 family transposase upstream of the CMV promoter.
How to cite: pD649-HAsp-IL1R1-COMP5AP-AviTag-9xHis was a gift from Chris Garcia (Addgene plasmid # 157320 ; http://n2t.net/addgene:157320 ; RRID:Addgene_157320)
