>Addgene plasmid #157320 | pD649-HAsp-IL1R1-COMP5AP-AviTag-9xHis | depositor partial sequence | sequence record 303750 | insert (extracellular domain)
TTGGAGGCCGATAAGTGCAAAGAGCGGGAAGAGAAGATCATCCTGGTGTCCAGCGCCAACGAGATCGATG
TTCGGCCCTGTCCTCTGAACCCCAATGAGCACAAGGGCACCATCACCTGGTACAAGGACGACAGCAAGAC
CCCTGTGTCTACCGAGCAGGCCAGCAGAATCCACCAGCACAAAGAAAAGCTTTGGTTCGTGCCCGCCAAG
GTGGAAGATAGCGGCCACTATTACTGCGTCGTGCGGAACAGCAGCTACTGCCTGAGAATCAAGATCAGCG
CCAAGTTCGTGGAAAACGAGCCCAACCTGTGCTACAACGCCCAGGCCATCTTCAAGCAGAAACTGCCTGT
TGCTGGCGACGGCGGCCTCGTGTGTCCTTACATGGAATTCTTCAAGAACGAGAACAACGAGCTGCCCAAG
CTGCAGTGGTATAAGGACTGCAAGCCCCTGCTGCTGGACAACATCCACTTCAGCGGCGTGAAGGACCGGC
TGATCGTGATGAATGTGGCCGAGAAGCACCGGGGCAATTACACCTGTCACGCCAGCTACACATACCTGGG
CAAGCAGTACCCCATCACCAGAGTGATCGAGTTCATCACCCTGGAAGAGAACAAGCCCACCAGACCTGTG
ATCGTGTCCCCTGCCAACGAAACCATGGAAGTGGATCTGGGCTCTCAGATCCAGCTCATCTGCAATGTGA
CCGGCCAGCTGTCCGATATCGCCTACTGGAAATGGAACGGCAGCGTGATCGACGAGGATGATCCTGTGCT
GGGCGAAGATTACTACAGCGTGGAAAATCCCGCCAACAAGCGGCGGAGCACACTGATCACAGTGCTGAAC
ATCAGCGAGATCGAGAGCCGGTTCTACAAGCACCCCTTCACCTGTTTCGCCAAGAACACACACGGCATCG
ACGCCGCCTACATCCAGCTGATCTACCCCGTGACCAACTTCCAGAAA
